Addgene plasmid #134134: pIW085
Purpose: Retroviral expression of GFP-Ska1
Depositing lab: Iain Cheeseman. Depositing organization: Whitehead Institute for Biomedical Research. Publication: Microtubule Tip Tracking by the Spindle and Kinetochore Protein Ska1 Requires Diverse Tubulin-Interacting Surfaces. Monda JK, Whitney IP, Tarasovetc EV, Wilson-Kubalek E, Milligan RA, Grishchuk EL, Cheeseman IM. Curr Biol. 2017 Dec 4;27(23):3666-3675.e6. doi: 10.1016/j.cub.2017.10.018. Epub 2017 Nov 16. PubMed 29153323.
Backbone
  Vector backbone: pJAG98 (pBABEblast)
  Vector type: Mammalian Expression, Retroviral
Growth in bacteria
  Bacterial resistance: Ampicillin, 100 μg/mL
  Growth temperature: 37°C
  Growth strain: NEB Stable
  Copy number: High Copy
Gene/Insert
  Gene/Insert name: GFP-human Ska1 CRISPR/Cas9 hardened
  Species: H. sapiens (human)
  Mutation: CRISPR resistant, K183A K184A
  Entrez Gene: SKA1 (a.k.a. C18orf24)
  Tag / fusion protein: GFP (N terminal on insert)
  Cloning method: Restriction Enzyme; 5′ cloning site unknown (unknown if destroyed); 3′ cloning site unknown (unknown if destroyed)
Terms and licenses: Academic/Nonprofit Terms; Industry Terms: Not Available to Industry
How to cite: pIW085 was a gift from Iain Cheeseman (Addgene plasmid # 134134 ; http://n2t.net/addgene:134134 ; RRID:Addgene_134134)
