[The description below was written by a language model from this plasmid's Addgene catalogue record and pLannotate feature annotations shown in this document.]
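Description:
pIW085 is a Moloney murine leukemia virus-based retroviral expression plasmid built on pJAG98, a pBABEblast derivative, for stable expression of a GFP-tagged human Ska1 mutant in mammalian cells. In bacteria it is maintained through a high-copy ColE1/pUC-type origin and an ampicillin resistance gene (β-lactamase with its own promoter). The viral portion consists of a 5′ MMLV LTR, a packaging signal (annotated as an MESV Ψ fragment) and a truncated gag segment lacking its start codon, which together allow the transcript to be encapsidated when the plasmid is introduced into a packaging cell line. A 3′ LTR closes the provirus; although a short stretch upstream of it is annotated as a ΔU3 fragment, an apparently complete LTR follows. No separate internal promoter is annotated upstream of the fusion, which is consistent with LTR-driven expression as in pBABE vectors.

The payload is an N-terminal EGFP fusion to SKA1, joined by a linker that contains a polylinker remnant, a fragment matching a TEV cleavage/affinity tag module, and an S-tag. SKA1 is a component of the Ska1 complex, a microtubule-binding part of the outer kinetochore needed for proper chromosome segregation. According to the record, the coding sequence is "hardened" against CRISPR/Cas9 targeting and carries K183A and K184A substitutions. This allows the mutant to be expressed in cells where the endogenous gene is disrupted, in keeping with the associated study of tubulin-interacting surfaces and microtubule tip tracking. Downstream, an SV40 enhancer/early promoter drives blasticidin S deaminase, allowing selection of transduced cells with blasticidin.
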