Features (pLannotate 1.2.2; 18 found; start..end, strand, type, name):
    110..526     +  CDS            gag (truncated): truncated Moloney murine leukemia virus (MMLV) gag gene lacking the start codon
    567..1283    +  CDS            EGFP: EGFP is a basic (constitutively fluorescent) green fluorescent protein published in 1996, derived from Aequorea victoria. It is reported to be a rapidly-maturing weak dimer with moderate acid sensitivity.
   1310..1328    +  misc_feature   MCS (fragment): pBluescript multiple cloning site
   1329..1348    +  CDS            capTEV™ (fragment): composite tag for in vivo biotinylation, TEV protease cleavage, and 6xHis tagging
   1362..1406    +  CDS            S-Tag: affinity and epitope tag derived from pancreatic ribonuclease A
   1431..2195    +  CDS            SKA1: SKA1_HUMAN - Also known as C18orf24. Experimental evidence at protein level: Swiss-Prot protein existence level 1. Component of the SKA1 complex, a microtubule-binding subcomplex of the outer kinetochore that is essential for proper chromosome segregation (PubMed:17093495, PubMed:19289083, PubMed:23085020). Required for timely anaphase onset during mitosis, when chromosomes undergo bipolar attachment on spindle microtubules leading to silencing of the spindle checkpoint (PubMed:17093495). The SKA1 complex is a direct component of the kinetochore-microtubule interface and directly associates wi
   2198..2220    +  misc_feature   MCS (fragment): multiple cloning site
   2232..2316    +  CDS            large T antigen (fragment): large T antigen from SV40 (simian virus 40)
   2359..2688    +  promoter       SV40 promoter: SV40 enhancer and early promoter
   2696..3094    +  CDS            BSD: blasticidin S deaminase; Aspergillus terreus BSD; confers resistance to blasticidin
   3141..3262    +  LTR            3' LTR (ΔU3) (fragment): self-inactivating 3' long terminal repeat (LTR) from Moloney murine leukemia virus
   3263..3732    +  LTR            LTR: long terminal repeat from Moloney murine leukemia virus
   3798..3850    -  CDS            lacI (fragment): lac repressor; lacI; The lac repressor binds to the lac operator to inhibit transcription in E. coli. This inhibition can be relieved by adding lactose or isopropyl-β-D-thiogalactopyranoside (IPTG).
   4033..4621    -  rep_origin     ori: high-copy-number ColE1/pMB1/pBR322/pUC origin of replication
   4781..5641    -  CDS            AmpR: β-lactamase; bla; confers resistance to ampicillin, carbenicillin, and related antibiotics
   5642..5746    -  promoter       AmpR promoter: bla
   5777..6246    +  LTR            LTR: long terminal repeat from Moloney murine leukemia virus
   6370..43      +  misc_feature   MESV Ψ (fragment) (across the origin): packaging signal of murine embryonic stem cell virus
>Addgene plasmid #134134 | pIW085 | addgene full sequence | sequence record 270295 | Addgene NGS Result
TTTGCTTTCGGTTTGGAACCGAAGCCGCGCGTCTTGTCTGCTGCAGCGCTGCAGCATCGTTCTGTGTTGT
CTCTGTCTGACTGTGTTTCTGTATTTGTCTGAAAATTAGGGCCAGACTGTTACCACTCCCTTAAGTTTGA
CCTTAGGTCACTGGAAAGATGTCGAGCGGATCGCTCACAACCAGTCGGTAGATGTCAAGAAGAGACGTTG
GGTTACCTTCTGCTCTGCAGAATGGCCAACCTTTAACGTCGGATGGCCGCGAGACGGCACCTTTAACCGA
GACCTCATCACCCAGGTTAAGATCAAGGTCTTTTCACCTGGCCCGCATGGACACCCAGACCAGGTCCCCT
ACATCGTGACCTGGGAAGCCTTGGCTTTTGACCCCCCTCCCTGGGTCAAGCCCTTTGTACACCCTAAGCC
TCCGCCTCCTCTTCCTCCATCCGCCCCGTCTCTCCCCCTTGAACCTCCTCGTTCGACCCCGCCTCGATCC
TCCCTTTATCCAGCCCTCACTCCTTCTCTAGGCGCCGGCCGGATCCCAGTGTGGTGGTACGCTACCGGTC
GCCACCATGGTGAGCAAGGGCGAGGAGCTGTTCACCGGGGTGGTGCCCATCCTGGTCGAGCTGGACGGCG
ACGTAAACGGCCACAAGTTCAGCGTGTCCGGCGAGGGCGAGGGCGATGCCACCTACGGCAAGCTGACCCT
GAAGTTCATCTGCACCACCGGCAAGCTGCCCGTGCCCTGGCCCACCCTCGTGACCACCCTGACCTACGGC
GTGCAGTGCTTCAGCCGCTACCCCGACCACATGAAGCAGCACGACTTCTTCAAGTCCGCCATGCCCGAAG
GCTACGTCCAGGAGCGCACCATCTTCTTCAAGGACGACGGCAACTACAAGACCCGCGCCGAGGTGAAGTT
CGAGGGCGACACCCTGGTGAACCGCATCGAGCTGAAGGGCATCGACTTCAAGGAGGACGGCAACATCCTG
GGGCACAAGCTGGAGTACAACTACAACAGCCACAACGTCTATATCATGGCCGACAAGCAGAAGAACGGCA
TCAAGGTGAACTTCAAGATCCGCCACAACATCGAGGACGGCAGCGTGCAGCTCGCCGACCACTACCAGCA
GAACACCCCCATCGGCGACGGCCCCGTGCTGCTGCCCGACAACCACTACCTGAGCACCCAGTCCGCCCTG
AGCAAAGACCCCAACGAGAAGCGCGATCACATGGTCCTGCTGGAGTTCGTGACCGCCGCCGGGATCACTC
TCGGCATGGACGAGCTGTACAAGTCCGGAGGGGATCGGTGGAGCTCCACCGGTGGCGGCCGCTCTAGAGA
GAATCTTTATTTTCAGGGCGCCGCCAAATTCAAAGAAACCGCTGCTGCTAAATTCGAACGCCAGCACATG
GACAGCGGAGGTGGAGGTACTAGTCTCGAGATGGCAAGCAGCGACCTGGAGCAGCTGTGCTCTCATGTTA
ATGAAAAGATTGGCAATATTAAGAAAACCTTATCATTAAGAAACTGTGGACAAGAGCCCACACTGAAGAC
CGTATTAAATAAAATAGGAGATGAGATCATTGTAATAAATGAACTTCTAAATAAATTGGAATTGGAAATT
CAGTATCAAGAACAAACCAACAATTCACTCAAGGAACTCTGTGAATCTCTTGAAGAAGATTACAAAGACA
TAGAACATCTTAAAGAAAACGTTCCTTCCCATTTGCCTCAAGTAACAGTAACCCAGAGCTGTGTTAAGGG
ATCAGATCTTGATCCTGAAGAACCAATCAAAGTTGAAGAACCTGAACCCGTAAAGAAGCCTCCCAAAGAG
CAAAGAAGTATTAAGGAAATGCCATTTATAACTTGTGATGAGTTTAACGGGGTGCCAAGTTACATGAAAT
CGCGACTGACATACAACCAGATTAATGATGTTATTAAAGAAATCAACAAGGCAGTAATTAGTAAATATAA
AATCCTACATCAGCCAGCCGCCTCTATGAACTCTGTGACCAGAAATCTCTATCACAGATTTATTGATGAA
GAAACGAAGGATACCAAAGGTCGTTATTTCATCGTAGAGGCAGATATTAAGGAGTTCACAACTTTGAAAG
CTGACAAGAAGTTTCACGTGTTACTGAATATTTTACGACACTGCCGGAGGCTATCAGAGGTCCGAGGGGG
AGGTTTAACACGATACGTAATAACCTGACCGCGGGCCCGGGATCCACCGGATCTAGATAACTGATCATAA
TCAGCCATACCACATTTGTAGAGGTTTTACTTGCTTTAAAAAACCTCCCACACCTCCCCCTGAACCTGAA
ACATAAAATGAATGCAATTCGCCAGCACAGTGGTCGACCCTGTGGAATGTGTGTCAGTTAGGGTGTGGAA
AGTCCCCAGGCTCCCCAGCAGGCAGAAGTATGCAAAGCATGCATCTCAATTAGTCAGCAACCAGGTGTGG
AAAGTCCCCAGGCTCCCCAGCAGGCAGAAGTATGCAAAGCATGCATCTCAATTAGTCAGCAACCATAGTC
CCGCCCCTAACTCCGCCCATCCCGCCCCTAACTCCGCCCAGTTCCGCCCATTCTCCGCCCCATGGCTGAC
TAATTTTTTTTATTTATGCAGAGGCCGAGGCCGCCTCGGCCTCTGAGCTATTCCAGAAGTAGTGAGGAGG
CTTTTTTGGAGGCCTAGGCTTTTGCAAAAAGCTTCATGGCCAAGCCTTTGTCTCAAGAAGAATCCACCCT
CATTGAAAGAGCAACGGCTACAATCAACAGCATCCCCATCTCTGAAGACTACAGCGTCGCCAGCGCAGCT
CTCTCTAGCGACGGCCGCATCTTCACTGGTGTCAATGTATATCATTTTACTGGGGGACCTTGTGCAGAAC
TCGTGGTGCTGGGCACTGCTGCTGCTGCGGCAGCTGGCAACCTGACTTGTATCGTCGCGATCGGAAATGA
GAACAGGGGCATCTTGAGCCCCTGCGGACGGTGCCGACAGGTGCTTCTCGATCTGCATCCTGGGATCAAA
GCCATAGTGAAGGACAGTGATGGACAGCCGACGGCAGTTGGGATTCGTGAATTGCTGCCCTCTGGTTATG
TGTGGGAGGGCTAAGATCGATAAAATAAAAGATTTTATTTAGTCTCCAGAAAAAGGGGGGAATGAAAGAC
CCCACCTGTAGGTTTGGCAAGCTAGCTTAAGTAACGCCATTTTGCAAGGCATGGAAAAATACATAACTGA
GAATAGAGAAGTTCAGATCAAGGTCAGGAACAGATGGAACAGCTGAATATGGGCCAAACAGGATATCTGT
GGTAAGCAGTTCCTGCCCCGGCTCAGGGCCAAGAACAGATGGAACAGCTGAATATGGGCCAAACAGGATA
TCTGTGGTAAGCAGTTCCTGCCCCGGCTCAGGGCCAAGAACAGATGGTCCCCAGATGCGGTCCAGCCCTC
AGCAGTTTCTAGAGAACCATCAGATGTTTCCAGGGTGCCCCAAGGACCTGAAATGACCCTGTGCCTTATT
TGAACTAACCAATCAGTTCGCTTCTCGCTTCTGTTCGCGCGCTTCTGCTCCCCGAGCTCAATAAAAGAGC
CCACAACCCCTCACTCGGGGCGCCAGTCCTCCGATTGACTGAGTCGCCCGGGTACCCGTGTATCCAATAA
ACCCTCTTGCAGTTGCATCCGACTTGTGGTCTCGCTGTTCCTTGGGAGGGTCTCCTCTGAGTGATTGACT
ACCCGTCAGCGGGGGTCTTTCACATGCAGCATGTATCAAAATTAATTTGGTTTTTTTTCTTAAGTATTTA
CATTAAATGGCCATAGTTGCATTAATGAATCGGCCAACGCGCGGGGAGAGGCGGTTTGCGTATTGGGCGC
TCTTCCGCTTCCTCGCTCACTGACTCGCTGCGCTCGGTCGTTCGGCTGCGGCGAGCGGTATCAGCTCACT
CAAAGGCGGTAATACGGTTATCCACAGAATCAGGGGATAACGCAGGAAAGAACATGTGAGCAAAAGGCCA
GCAAAAGGCCAGGAACCGTAAAAAGGCCGCGTTGCTGGCGTTTTTCCATAGGCTCCGCCCCCCTGACGAG
CATCACAAAAATCGACGCTCAAGTCAGAGGTGGCGAAACCCGACAGGACTATAAAGATACCAGGCGTTTC
CCCCTGGAAGCTCCCTCGTGCGCTCTCCTGTTCCGACCCTGCCGCTTACCGGATACCTGTCCGCCTTTCT
CCCTTCGGGAAGCGTGGCGCTTTCTCATAGCTCACGCTGTAGGTATCTCAGTTCGGTGTAGGTCGTTCGC
TCCAAGCTGGGCTGTGTGCACGAACCCCCCGTTCAGCCCGACCGCTGCGCCTTATCCGGTAACTATCGTC
TTGAGTCCAACCCGGTAAGACACGACTTATCGCCACTGGCAGCAGCCACTGGTAACAGGATTAGCAGAGC
GAGGTATGTAGGCGGTGCTACAGAGTTCTTGAAGTGGTGGCCTAACTACGGCTACACTAGAAGAACAGTA
TTTGGTATCTGCGCTCTGCTGAAGCCAGTTACCTTCGGAAAAAGAGTTGGTAGCTCTTGATCCGGCAAAC
AAACCACCGCTGGTAGCGGTGGTTTTTTTGTTTGCAAGCAGCAGATTACGCGCAGAAAAAAAGGATCTCA
AGAAGATCCTTTGATCTTTTCTACGGGGTCTGACGCTCAGTGGAACGAAAACTCACGTTAAGGGATTTTG
GTCATGAGATTATCAAAAAGGATCTTCACCTAGATCCTTTTGCGGCCGCAAATCAATCTAAAGTATATAT
GAGTAAACTTGGTCTGACAGTTACCAATGCTTAATCAGTGAGGCACCTATCTCAGCGATCTGTCTATTTC
GTTCATCCATAGTTGCCTGACTCCCCGTCGTGTAGATAACTACGATACGGGAGGGCTTACCATCTGGCCC
CAGTGCTGCAATGATACCGCGAGACCCACGCTCACCGGCTCCAGATTTATCAGCAATAAACCAGCCAGCC
GGAAGGGCCGAGCGCAGAAGTGGTCCTGCAACTTTATCCGCCTCCATCCAGTCTATTAATTGTTGCCGGG
AAGCTAGAGTAAGTAGTTCGCCAGTTAATAGTTTGCGCAACGTTGTTGCCATTGCTACAGGCATCGTGGT
GTCACGCTCGTCGTTTGGTATGGCTTCATTCAGCTCCGGTTCCCAACGATCAAGGCGAGTTACATGATCC
CCCATGTTGTGCAAAAAAGCGGTTAGCTCCTTCGGTCCTCCGATCGTTGTCAGAAGTAAGTTGGCCGCAG
TGTTATCACTCATGGTTATGGCAGCACTGCATAATTCTCTTACTGTCATGCCATCCGTAAGATGCTTTTC
TGTGACTGGTGAGTACTCAACCAAGTCATTCTGAGAATAGTGTATGCGGCGACCGAGTTGCTCTTGCCCG
GCGTCAATACGGGATAATACCGCGCCACATAGCAGAACTTTAAAAGTGCTCATCATTGGAAAACGTTCTT
CGGGGCGAAAACTCTCAAGGATCTTACCGCTGTTGAGATCCAGTTCGATGTAACCCACTCGTGCACCCAA
CTGATCTTCAGCATCTTTTACTTTCACCAGCGTTTCTGGGTGAGCAAAAACAGGAAGGCAAAATGCCGCA
AAAAAGGGAATAAGGGCGACACGGAAATGTTGAATACTCATACTCTTCCTTTTTCAATATTATTGAAGCA
TTTATCAGGGTTATTGTCTCATGAGCGGATACATATTTGAATGTATTTAGAAAAATAAACAAATAGGGGT
TCCGCGCACATTTCCCCGAAAAGTGCCACCTGCAGCCTGAATATGGGCCAAACAGGATATCTGTGGTAAG
CAGTTCCTGCCCCGGCTCAGGGCCAAGAACAGATGGAACAGCTGAATATGGGCCAAACAGGATATCTGTG
GTAAGCAGTTCCTGCCCCGGCTCAGGGCCAAGAACAGATGGTCCCCAGATGCGGTCCAGCCCTCAGCAGT
TTCTAGAGAACCATCAGATGTTTCCAGGGTGCCCCAAGGACCTGAAATGACCCTGTGCCTTATTTGAACT
AACCAATCAGTTCGCTTCTCGCTTCTGTTCGCGCGCTTCTGCTCCCCGAGCTCAATAAAAGAGCCCACAA
CCCCTCACTCGGGGCGCCAGTCCTCCGATTGACTGAGTCGCCCGGGTACCCGTGTATCCAATAAACCCTC
TTGCAGTTGCATCCGACTTGTGGTCTCGCTGTTCCTTGGGAGGGTCTCCTCTGAGTGATTGACTACCCGT
CAGCGGGGGTCTTTCATTTGGGGGCTCGTCCGGGATCGGGAGACCCCTGCCCAGGGACCACCGACCCACC
ACCGGGAGGCAAGCTGGCCAGCAACTTATCTGTGTCTGTCCGATTGTCTAGTGTCTATGACTGATTTTAT
GCGCCTGCGTCGGTACTAGTTAGCTAACTAGCTCTGTATCTGGCGGACCCGTGGTGGAACTGACGAGTTC
TGAACACCCGGCCGCAACCCTGGGAGACGTCCCAGGGACTTTGGGGGCCGTTTTTGTGGCCCGACCTGAG
GAAGGGAGTCGATGTGGAATCCGACCCCGTCAGGATATGTGGTTCTGGTAGGAGACGAGAACCTAAAACA
GTTCCCGCCTCCGTCTGAATT
